>Addgene plasmid #176717 | pYCTK013 | addgene full sequence | sequence record 351594 | Addgene NGS Result
TAACCGTAGTCGGTCTCATATGCAAAGATTATTAATTTTAATTTTAGGTTTGGCTTCTACTTTAATGTCT
GTTTCTGCTGCACCATTAACTGATGCAGCTTCTACTGTTGATATTCCACAAGAATCTATTTTGGGTGTTT
TTGAAATTTCTGATTATGATGATATTGCTTTATTACCAGTTTCAAATGGTACTCATTCTGCTGTTTTGAT
TTTGAATGCTACTTTGATTGATGCTGCTGGTACTTCTAATTCTGATGAAGTTGAAAAAAGATCTGCTTCT
CCTTGGCACTGGTTAAGATTAAAAGGCCCTATGTACAAAAGGGATGCTTCTCCACAAGCTGAACCATGGC
ATTGGTTGAGATTGAAAGGTCCAATGTATAAAAGAGATGCTAATGCCGACGCTGATCCATGGCATTGGCT
AAGATTGAAGGGTCCCATGTATTAAGGATCCTGAGACCAGACCAATAAAAAACGCCCGGCGGCAACCGAG
CGTTCTGAACAAATCCAGATGGAGTTCTGAGGTCATTACTGGATCTATCAACAGGAGTCCAAGCGAGCTC
GATATCAAATTACGCCCCGCCCTGCCACTCATCGCAGTACTGTTGTAATTCATTAAGCATTCTGCCGACA
TGGAAGCCATCACAAACGGCATGATGAACCTGAATCGCCAGCGGCATCAGCACCTTGTCGCCTTGCGTAT
AATATTTGCCCATGGTGAAAACGGGGGCGAAGAAGTTGTCCATATTGGCCACGTTTAAATCAAAACTGGT
GAAACTCACCCAGGGATTGGCTGAAACGAAAAACATATTCTCAATAAACCCTTTAGGGAAATAGGCCAGG
TTTTCACCGTAACACGCCACATCTTGCGAATATATGTGTAGAAACTGCCGGAAATCGTCGTGGTATTCAC
TCCAGAGCGATGAAAACGTTTCAGTTTGCTCATGGAAAACGGTGTAACAAGGGTGAACACTATCCCATAT
CACCAGCTCACCGTCTTTCATTGCCATACGAAATTCCGGATGAGCATTCATCAGGCGGGCAAGAATGTGA
ATAAAGGCCGGATAAAACTTGTGCTTATTTTTCTTTACGGTCTTTAAAAAGGCCGTAATATCCAGCTGAA
CGGTCTGGTTATAGGTACATTGAGCAACTGACTGAAATGCCTCAAAATGTTCTTTACGATGCCATTGGGA
TATATCAACGGTGGTATATCCAGTGATTTTTTTCTCCATTTTAGCTTCCTTAGCTCCTGAAAATCTCGAT
AACTCAAAAAATACGCCCGGTAGTGATCTTATTTCATTATGGTGAAAGTTGGAACCTCTTACGTGCCCGA
TCAATCATGACCAAAATCCCTTAACGTGAGTTTTCGTTCCACTGAGCGTCAGACCCCGTAGAAAAGATCA
AAGGATCTTCTTGAGATCCTTTTTTTCTGCGCGTAATCTGCTGCTTGCAAACAAAAAAACCACCGCTACC
AGCGGTGGTTTGTTTGCCGGATCAAGAGCTACCAACTCTTTTTCCGAAGGTAACTGGCTTCAGCAGAGCG
CAGATACCAAATACTGTTCTTCTAGTGTAGCCGTAGTTAGGCCACCACTTCAAGAACTCTGTAGCACCGC
CTACATACCTCGCTCTGCTAATCCTGTTACCAGTGGCTGCTGCCAGTGGCGATAAGTCGTGTCTTACCGG
GTTGGACTCAAGACGATAGTTACCGGATAAGGCGCAGCGGTCGGGCTGAACGGGGGGTTCGTGCACACAG
CCCAGCTTGGAGCGAACGACCTACACCGAACTGAGATACCTACAGCGTGAGCTATGAGAAAGCGCCACGC
TTCCCGAAGGGAGAAAGGCGGACAGGTATCCGGTAAGCGGCAGGGTCGGAACAGGAGAGCGCACGAGGGA
GCTTCCAGGGGGAAACGCCTGGTATCTTTATAGTCCTGTCGGGTTTCGCCACCTCTGACTTGAGCGTCGA
TTTTTGTGATGCTCGTCAGGGGGGCGGAGCCTATGGAAAAACGCCAGCAACGCGGCCTTTTTACGGTTCC
TGGCCTTTTGCTGGCCTTTTGCTCACATGTTCTTTCCTGCGTTATCCCCTGATTCTGTGGA
Features (pLannotate 1.2.2; 4 found; start..end, strand, type, name):
    465..499     -  terminator     lambda t0 terminator: minimal transcription terminator from phage lambda (Scholtissek and Grosse, 1987)
    573..1229    -  CDS            cat: CAT_ECOLX - Experimental evidence at protein level: Swiss-Prot protein existence level 1. This enzyme is an effector of chloramphenicol resistance in bacteria. From Escherichia coli. This protein is used as a marker in many commonly used cloning vectors, such as pACYC184.
   1230..1327    -  promoter       cat promoter: promoter of the E. coli cat gene encoding chloramphenicol acetyltransferase
   1411..1999    +  rep_origin     ori: high-copy-number ColE1/pMB1/pBR322/pUC origin of replication
