[The description below was written by a language model from this plasmid's Addgene catalogue record and pLannotate feature annotations shown in this document.]
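Description:
pYCTK013 is a level 0 (L0) part plasmid from a Golden Gate toolkit for engineering cell-cell communication in Saccharomyces cerevisiae. It is built on the pYTK001 part-entry backbone and is a small, purely bacterial storage vector of about 2.1 kb. The annotated features are a ColE1/pUC-type origin of replication and a chloramphenicol acetyltransferase (cat) gene with its native promoter, followed by a lambda t0 terminator. It is therefore propagated in E. coli under chloramphenicol selection. The catalogue entry lists it as low copy, whereas the feature annotation describes the origin as a high-copy type; the record does not resolve this difference. No yeast origin, yeast selection marker, promoter or terminator for yeast expression is annotated, as expected for a part plasmid that carries only one modular element.

The payload is mfalpha1Lf, the alpha-factor mating pheromone gene of Lachancea fermentati, codon-optimized for expression in S. cerevisiae. It was inserted by Golden Gate cloning through BsmBI sites that were destroyed in the process. The automated feature table does not annotate the insert itself, which presumably occupies the unannotated region of the sequence. Within the toolkit this gene serves as a "sender" part: once combined with a promoter, a terminator and other parts in higher-level Golden Gate assemblies, it lets a yeast strain secrete a heterologous pheromone that can be detected by cells carrying a matching receptor. The toolkit is intended for building synthetic multicellular yeast networks with signalling channels that vary in specificity and attenuation.
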