Addgene plasmid #176717: pYCTK013
Purpose: The plasmid is part of a GG toolkit for cell-cell communication in S. cerevisiae. This plasmid is an L0 part plasmid and contains the alpha-factor gene of Lachancea fermentati (sender part).
Depositing lab: Victor Sourjik. Publication: Construction of multicellular yeast networks using the communication toolkit with variable specificity and attenuation. Krink N, Loechner AC, Anders A, Kahnt J, Rensing S, Hochberg G, Sourjik V. bioRxiv 2021 10.1101/2021.09.27.462023.
Backbone
  Vector backbone: pYTK001
  Vector type: Synthetic Biology
Growth in bacteria
  Bacterial resistance: Chloramphenicol, 25 μg/mL
  Growth temperature: 37°C
  Growth strain: DH5alpha
  Copy number: Low Copy
Gene/Insert
  Gene/Insert name: mfalpha1Lf
  Species: Lachancea fermentati
  Mutation: Codon-optimized for expression in S. cerevisiae
  Cloning method: Restriction Enzyme; 5′ cloning site BsmBI (destroyed during cloning); 3′ cloning site BsmBI (destroyed during cloning)
  Sequencing primers: 5′ CCTGGCCTTTTGCTGGCC; 3′ CCAGTAATGACCTCAGAACTC
Terms and licenses: Academic/Nonprofit Terms; Industry Terms: Not Available to Industry
Depositor comments: The gene was codon-optimized for expression in S. cervisiae and cloned into the vector using Goden Gate. The plasmid is Golden Gate Cloning compatible. Please visit https://doi.org/10.1101/2021.09.27.462023 for bioRxiv preprint.
How to cite: pYCTK013 was a gift from Victor Sourjik (Addgene plasmid # 176717 ; http://n2t.net/addgene:176717 ; RRID:Addgene_176717)
