>Addgene plasmid #176717 | pYCTK013 | depositor partial sequence | sequence record 342483 | mfalpha1Lf
ATGCAAAGATTATTAATTTTAATTTTAGGTTTGGCTTCTACTTTAATGTCTGTTTCTGCTGCACCATTAA
CTGATGCAGCTTCTACTGTTGATATTCCACAAGAATCTATTTTGGGTGTTTTTGAAATTTCTGATTATGA
TGATATTGCTTTATTACCAGTTTCAAATGGTACTCATTCTGCTGTTTTGATTTTGAATGCTACTTTGATT
GATGCTGCTGGTACTTCTAATTCTGATGAAGTTGAAAAAAGATCTGCTTCTCCTTGGCACTGGTTAAGAT
TAAAAGGCCCTATGTACAAAAGGGATGCTTCTCCACAAGCTGAACCATGGCATTGGTTGAGATTGAAAGG
TCCAATGTATAAAAGAGATGCTAATGCCGACGCTGATCCATGGCATTGGCTAAGATTGAAGGGTCCCATG
TATTAA
